>Addgene plasmid #141811 | TFORF1326 | addgene full sequence | sequence record 413874 | Addgene NGS Result
TTAATGTAGTCTTATGCAATACTCTTGTAGTCTTGCAACATGGTAACGATGAGTTAGCAACATGCCTTAC
AAGGAGAGAAAAAGCACCGTGCATGCCGATTGGTGGAAGTAAGGTGGTACGATCGTGCCTTATTAGGAAG
GCAACAGACGGGTCTGACATGGATTGGACGAACCACTGAATTGCCGCATTGCAGAGATATTGTATTTAAG
TGCCTAGCTCGATACATAAACGGGTCTCTCTGGTTAGACCAGATCTGAGCCTGGGAGCTCTCTGGCTAAC
TAGGGAACCCACTGCTTAAGCCTCAATAAAGCTTGCCTTGAGTGCTTCAAGTAGTGTGTGCCCGTCTGTT
GTGTGACTCTGGTAACTAGAGATCCCTCAGACCCTTTTAGTCAGTGTGGAAAATCTCTAGCAGTGGCGCC
CGAACAGGGACTTGAAAGCGAAAGGGAAACCAGAGGAGCTCTCTCGACGCAGGACTCGGCTTGCTGAAGC
GCGCACGGCAAGAGGCGAGGGGCGGCGACTGGTGAGTACGCCAAAAATTTTGACTAGCGGAGGCTAGAAG
GAGAGAGATGGGTGCGAGAGCGTCAGTATTAAGCGGGGGAGAATTAGATCGCGATGGGAAAAAATTCGGT
TAAGGCCAGGGGGAAAGAAAAAATATAAATTAAAACATATAGTATGGGCAAGCAGGGAGCTAGAACGATT
CGCAGTTAATCCTGGCCTGTTAGAAACATCAGAAGGCTGTAGACAAATACTGGGACAGCTACAACCATCC
CTTCAGACAGGATCAGAAGAACTTAGATCATTATATAATACAGTAGCAACCCTCTATTGTGTGCATCAAA
GGATAGAGATAAAAGACACCAAGGAAGCTTTAGACAAGATAGAGGAAGAGCAAAACAAAAGTAAGACCAC
CGCACAGCAAGCGGCCGCTGATCTTCAGACCTGGAGGAGGAGATATGAGGGACAATTGGAGAAGTGAATT
ATATAAATATAAAGTAGTAAAAATTGAACCATTAGGAGTAGCACCCACCAAGGCAAAGAGAAGAGTGGTG
CAGAGAGAAAAAAGAGCAGTGGGAATAGGAGCTTTGTTCCTTGGGTTCTTGGGAGCAGCAGGAAGCACTA
TGGGCGCAGCGTCAATGACGCTGACGGTACAGGCCAGACAATTATTGTCTGGTATAGTGCAGCAGCAGAA
CAATTTGCTGAGGGCTATTGAGGCGCAACAGCATCTGTTGCAACTCACAGTCTGGGGCATCAAGCAGCTC
CAGGCAAGAATCCTGGCTGTGGAAAGATACCTAAAGGATCAACAGCTCCTGGGGATTTGGGGTTGCTCTG
GAAAACTCATTTGCACCACTGCTGTGCCTTGGAATGCTAGTTGGAGTAATAAATCTCTGGAACAGATTTG
GAATCACACGACCTGGATGGAGTGGGACAGAGAAATTAACAATTACACAAGCTTAATACACTCCTTAATT
GAAGAATCGCAAAACCAGCAAGAAAAGAATGAACAAGAATTATTGGAATTAGATAAATGGGCAAGTTTGT
GGAATTGGTTTAACATAACAAATTGGCTGTGGTATATAAAATTATTCATAATGATAGTAGGAGGCTTGGT
AGGTTTAAGAATAGTTTTTGCTGTACTTTCTATAGTGAATAGAGTTAGGCAGGGATATTCACCATTATCG
TTTCAGACCCACCTCCCAACCCCGAGGGGACCCATGCATTGCATCTCAATTAGTCAGCAACCAGGTGTGG
AAAGTCCCCAGGCTCCCCAGCAGGCAGAAGTATGCAAAGCATGCGTCTCAATTAGTCAGCAACCATAGTC
CCGCCCCTAACTCCGCCCATCCCGCCCCTAACTCCGCCCAGTTCCGCCCATTCTCCGCCCCATGGCTGAC
TAATTTTTTTTATTTATGCAGAGGCCGAGGCCGCCTCGGCCTCTGAGCTATTCCAGAAGTAGTGAGGAGG
CTTTTTTGGAGGCCTAGGCTTTTGCAAAAAGCTTTCTAGAGGTACCACCGGAGCTTACCATGACCGAGTA
CAAGCCCACGGTGCGCCTCGCCACCCGCGACGACGTCCCCAGGGCCGTACGCACCCTCGCCGCCGCGTTC
GCCGACTACCCCGCCACGCGCCACACCGTCGATCCGGACCGCCACATCGAGCGGGTCACCGAGCTGCAAG
AACTCTTCCTCACGCGCGTCGGGCTCGACATCGGCAAGGTGTGGGTCGCGGACGACGGCGCCGCCGTGGC
GGTCTGGACCACGCCGGAGAGCGTCGAAGCGGGGGCGGTGTTCGCCGAGATCGGCCCGCGCATGGCCGAG
TTGAGCGGTTCCCGGCTGGCCGCGCAGCAACAGATGGAAGGCCTCCTGGCGCCGCACCGGCCCAAGGAGC
CCGCGTGGTTCCTGGCCACCGTCGGCGTCTCGCCCGACCACCAGGGCAAGGGTCTGGGCAGCGCCGTCGT
GCTCCCCGGAGTGGAGGCGGCCGAGCGCGCCGGGGTGCCCGCCTTCCTGGAGACCTCCGCGCCCCGCAAC
CTCCCCTTCTACGAGCGGCTCGGCTTCACCGTCACCGCCGACGTCGAGGTGCCCGAAGGACCGCGCACCT
GGTGCATGACCCGCAAGCCCGGTGCCAGTTAACGAATTCTAGATCTTGAGACAAATGGCAGTATTCATCC
ACAATTTTAAAAGAAAAGGGGGGATTGGGGGGTACAGTGCAGGGGAAAGAATAGTAGACATAATAGCAAC
AGACATACAAACTAAAGAATTACAAAAACAAATTACAAAAATTCAAAATTTTCGGGTTTATTACAGGGAC
AGCAGAGATCCACTTTGGCGCCGGCTCGAGGCCTGCAGGTGCAAAGATGGATAAAGTTTTAAACAGAGAG
GAATCTTTGCAGCTAATGGACCTTCTAGGTCTTGAAAGGAGTGGGAATTGGCTCCGGTGCCCGTCAGTGG
GCAGAGCGCACATCGCCCACAGTCCCCGAGAAGTTGGGGGGAGGGGTCGGCAATTGAACCGGTGCCTAGA
GAAGGTGGCGCGGGGTAAACTGGGAAAGTGATGTCGTGTACTGGCTCCGCCTTTTTCCCGAGGGTGGGGG
AGAACCGTATATAAGTGCAGTAGTCGCCGTGAACGTTCTTTTTCGCAACGGGTTTGCCGCCAGAACACAG
GTAAGTGCCGTGTGTGGTTCCCGCGGGCCTGGCCTCTTTACGGGTTATGGCCCTTGCGTGCCTTGAATTA
CTTCCACCTGGCTGCAGTACGTGATTCTTGATCCCGAGCTTCGGGTTGGAAGTGGGTGGGAGAGTTCGAG
GCCTTGCGCTTAAGGAGCCCCTTCGCCTCGTGCTTGAGTTGAGGCCTGGCCTGGGCGCTGGGGCCGCCGC
GTGCGAATCTGGTGGCACCTTCGCGCCTGTCTCGCTGCTTTCGATAAGTCTCTAGCCATTTAAAATTTTT
GATGACCTGCTGCGACGCTTTTTTTCTGGCAAGATAGTCTTGTAAATGCGGGCCAAGATCTGCACACTGG
TATTTCGGTTTTTGGGGCCGCGGGCGGCGACGGGGCCCGTGCGTCCCAGCGCACATGTTCGGCGAGGCGG
GGCCTGCGAGCGCGGCCACCGAGAATCGGACGGGGGTAGTCTCAAGCTGGCCGGCCTGCTCTGGTGCCTG
GCCTCGCGCCGCCGTGTATCGCCCCGCCCTGGGCGGCAAGGCTGGCCCGGTCGGCACCAGTTGCGTGAGC
GGAAAGATGGCCGCTTCCCGGCCCTGCTGCAGGGAGCTCAAAATGGAGGACGCGGCGCTCGGGAGAGCGG
GCGGGTGAGTCACCCACACAAAGGAAAAGGGCCTTTCCGTCCTCAGCCGTCGCTTCATGTGACTCCACGG
AGTACCGGGCGCCGTCCAGGCACCTCGATTAGTTCTCGAGCTTTTGGAGTACGTCGTCTTTAGGTTGGGG
GGAGGGGTTTTATGCGATGGAGTTTCCCCACACTGAGTGGGTGGAGACTGAAGTTAGGCCAGCTTGGCAC
TTGATGTAATTCTCCTTGGAATTTGCCCTTTTTGAGTTTGGATCTTGGTTCATTCTCAAGCCTCAGACAG
TGGTTCAAAGTTTTTTTCTTCCATTTCAGGTGTCGTGAGGCTAGCACCGCCACCATGGTGGACCACTTAC
TTCCAGTGGACGAGAACTTCTCGTCGCCAAAATGCCCAGTTGGGTATCTGGGTGATAGGCTGGTTGGCCG
GCGGGCATATCACATGCTGCCCTCACCCGTCTCTGAAGATGACAGCGATGCCTCCAGCCCCTGCTCCTGT
TCCAGTCCCGACTCTCAAGCCCTCTGCTCCTGCTATGGTGGAGGCCTGGGCACCGAGAGCCAGGACAGCA
TCTTGGACTTCCTATTGTCCCAGGCCACGCTGGGCAGTGGCGGGGGCAGCGGCAGTAGCATTGGGGCCAG
CAGTGGCCCCGTGGCCTGGGGGCCCTGGCGAAGGGCAGCGGCCCCTGTGAAGGGGGAGCATTTCTGCTTG
CCCGAGTTTCCTTTGGGTGATCCTGATGACGTCCCACGGCCCTTCCAGCCTACCCTGGAGGAGATTGAAG
AGTTTCTGGAGGAGAACATGGAGCCTGGAGTCAAGGAGGTCCCTGAGGGCAACAGCAAGGACTTGGATGC
CTGCAGCCAGCTCTCAGCTGGGCCACACAAGAGCCACCTCCATCCTGGGTCCAGCGGGAGAGAGCGCTGT
TCCCCTCCACCAGGTGGTGCCAGTGCAGGAGGTGCCCAGGGCCCAGGTGGGGGCCCCACGCCTGATGGCC
CCATCCCAGTGTTGCTGCAGATCCAGCCCGTGCCTGTGAAGCAGGAATCGGGCACAGGGCCTGCCTCCCC
TGGGCAAGCCCCAGAGAATGTCAAGGTTGCCCAGCTCCTGGTCAACATCCAGGGGCAGACCTTCGCACTC
GTGCCCCAGGTGGTACCCTCCTCCAACTTGAACCTGCCCTCCAAGTTTGTGCGCATTGCCCCTGTGCCCA
TTGCCGCCAAGCCTGTTGGATCGGGACCCCTGGGGCCTGGCCCTGCCGGTCTCCTCATGGGCCAGAAGTT
CCCCAAGAACCCAGCCGCAGAACTCATCAAAATGCACAAATGTACTTTCCCTGGCTGCAGCAAGATGTAC
ACCAAAAGCAGCCACCTCAAGGCCCACCTGCGCCGGCACACGGGTGAGAAGCCCTTCGCCTGCACCTGGC
CAGGCTGCGGCTGGAGGTTCTCGCGCTCTGACGAGCTGTCGCGGCACAGGCGCTCGCACTCAGGTGTGAA
GCCGTACCAGTGTCCTGTGTGCGAGAAGAAGTTCGCGCGGAGCGACCACCTCTCCAAGCACATCAAGGTG
CACCGCTTCCCGCGGAGCAGCCGCTCCGTGCGCTCCGTGAACTAGTAATGAACTAGTCCGTAACTTGAAA
GTATTTCGATTTCTTGGCTTTATATATCTTGTGGAAAGGACGACCTTCAACCCGAGATGACGTCCCGACG
CGTTAAGTCGACAATCAACCTCTGGATTACAAAATTTGTGAAAGATTGACTGGTATTCTTAACTATGTTG
CTCCTTTTACGCTATGTGGATACGCTGCTTTAATGCCTTTGTATCATGCTATTGCTTCCCGTATGGCTTT
CATTTTCTCCTCCTTGTATAAATCCTGGTTGCTGTCTCTTTATGAGGAGTTGTGGCCCGTTGTCAGGCAA
CGTGGCGTGGTGTGCACTGTGTTTGCTGACGCAACCCCCACTGGTTGGGGCATTGCCACCACCTGTCAGC
TCCTTTCCGGGACTTTCGCTTTCCCCCTCCCTATTGCCACGGCGGAACTCATCGCCGCCTGCCTTGCCCG
CTGCTGGACAGGGGCTCGGCTGTTGGGCACTGACAATTCCGTGGTGTTGTCGGGGAAATCATCGTCCTTT
CCTTGGCTGCTCGCCTGTGTTGCCACCTGGATTCTGCGCGGGACGTCCTTCTGCTACGTCCCTTCGGCCC
TCAATCCAGCGGACCTTCCTTCCCGCGGCCTGCTGCCGGCTCTGCGGCCTCTTCCGCGTCTTCGCCTTCG
CCCTCAGACGAGTCGGATCTCCCTTTGGGCCGCCTCCCCGCGTCGACTTTAAGACCAATGACTTACAAGG
CAGCTGTAGATCTTAGCCACTTTTTAAAAGAAAAGGGGGGACTGGAAGGGCTAATTCACTCCCAACGAAG
ACAAGATCTGCTTTTTGCTTGTACTGGGTCTCTCTGGTTAGACCAGATCTGAGCCTGGGAGCTCTCTGGC
TAACTAGGGAACCCACTGCTTAAGCCTCAATAAAGCTTGCCTTGAGTGCTTCAAGTAGTGTGTGCCCGTC
TGTTGTGTGACTCTGGTAACTAGAGATCCCTCAGACCCTTTTAGTCAGTGTGGAAAATCTCTAGCAGTAC
GTATAGTAGTTCATGTCATCTTATTATTCAGTATTTATAACTTGCAAAGAAATGAATATCAGAGAGTGAG
AGGAACTTGTTTATTGCAGCTTATAATGGTTACAAATAAAGCAATAGCATCACAAATTTCACAAATAAAG
CATTTTTTTCACTGCATTCTAGTTGTGGTTTGTCCAAACTCATCAATGTATCTTATCATGTCTGGCTCTA
GCTATCCCGCCCCTAACTCCGCCCATCCCGCCCCTAACTCCGCCCAGTTCCGCCCATTCTCCGCCCCATG
GCTGACTAATTTTTTTTATTTATGCAGAGGCCGAGGCCGCCTCGGCCTCTGAGCTATTCCAGAAGTAGTG
AGGAGGCTTTTTTGGAGGCCTAGGGACGTACCCAATTCGCCCTATAGTGAGTCGTATTACGCGCGCTCAC
TGGCCGTCGTTTTACAACGTCGTGACTGGGAAAACCCTGGCGTTACCCAACTTAATCGCCTTGCAGCACA
TCCCCCTTTCGCCAGCTGGCGTAATAGCGAAGAGGCCCGCACCGATCGCCCTTCCCAACAGTTGCGCAGC
CTGAATGGCGAATGGG
[124 nt withheld, positions 6947-7070]
C
[91 nt withheld, positions 7072-7162]
A
[49 nt withheld, positions 7164-7212]
CCTTTGACGTTGGAGTCCACGTTCTTT
[37 nt withheld, positions 7240-7276]
ACCCTATCTCGGTCTATTCTTTTGATTTATAAGGGATTTTGCCGATTTCGGCCTATTGGTTAAAAAATGA
GCTGATTTAACAAAAATTTAACGCGAATTTTAACAAAATATTAACGCTTACAATTTAGGTGGCACTTTTC
GGGGAAATGTGCGCGGAACCCCTATTTGTTTATTTTTCTAAATACATTCAAATATGTATCCGCTCATGAG
ACAATAACCCTGATAAATGCTTCAATAATATTGAAAAAGGAAGAGTATGAGTATTCAACATTTCCGTGTC
GCCCTTATTCCCTTTTTTGCGGCATTTTGCCTTCCTGTTTTTGCTCACCCAGAAACGCTGGTGAAAGTAA
AAGATGCTGAAGATCAGTTGGGTGCACGAGTGGGTTACATCGAACTGGATCTCAACAGCGGTAAGATCCT
TGAGAGTTTTCGCCCCGAAGAACGTTTTCCAATGATGAGCACTTTTAAAGTTCTGCTATGTGGCGCGGTA
TTATCCCGTATTGACGCCGGGCAAGAGCAACTCGGTCGCCGCATACACTATTCTCAGAATGACTTGGTTG
AGTACTCACCAGTCACAGAAAAGCATCTTACGGATGGCATGACAGTAAGAGAATTATGCAGTGCTGCCAT
AACCATGAGTGATAACACTGCGGCCAACTTACTTCTGACAACGATCGGAGGACCGAAGGAGCTAACCGCT
TTTTTGCACAACATGGGGGATCATGTAACTCGCCTTGATCGTTGGGAACCGGAGCTGAATGAAGCCATAC
CAAACGACGAGCGTGACACCACGATGCCTGTAGCAATGGCAACAACGTTGCGCAAACTATTAACTGGCGA
ACTACTTACTCTAGCTTCCCGGCAACAATTAATAGACTGGATGGAGGCGGATAAAGTTGCAGGACCACTT
CTGCGCTCGGCCCTTCCGGCTGGCTGGTTTATTGCTGATAAATCTGGAGCCGGTGAGCGTGGGTCTCGCG
GTATCATTGCAGCACTGGGGCCAGATGGTAAGCCCTCCCGTATCGTAGTTATCTACACGACGGGGAGTCA
GGCAACTATGGATGAACGAAATAGACAGATCGCTGAGATAGGTGCCTCACTGATTAAGCATTGGTAACTG
TCAGACCAAGTTTACTCATATATACTTTAGATTGATTTAAAACTTCATTTTTAATTTAAAAGGATCTAGG
TGAAGATCCTTTTTGATAATCTCATGACCAAAATCCCTTAACGTGAGTTTTCGTTCCACTGAGCGTCAGA
CCCCGTAGAAAAGATCAAAGGATCTTCTTGAGATCCTTTTTTTCTGCGCGTAATCTGCTGCTTGCAAACA
AAAAAACCACCGCTACCAGCGGTGGTTTGTTTGCCGGATCAAGAGCTACCAACTCTTTTTCCGAAGGTAA
CTGGCTTCAGCAGAGCGCAGATACCAAATACTGTTCTTCTAGTGTAGCCGTAGTTAGGCCACCACTTCAA
GAACTCTGTAGCACCGCCTACATACCTCGCTCTGCTAATCCTGTTACCAGTGGCTGCTGCCAGTGGCGAT
AAGTCGTGTCTTACCGGGTTGGACTCAAGACGATAGTTACCGGATAAGGCGCAGCGGTCGGGCTGAACGG
GGGGTTCGTGCACACAGCCCAGCTTGGAGCGAACGACCTACACCGAACTGAGATACCTACAGCGTGAGCT
ATGAGAAAGCGCCACGCTTCCCGAAGGGAGAAAGGCGGACAGGTATCCGGTAAGCGGCAGGGTCGGAACA
GGAGAGCGCACGAGGGAGCTTCCAGGGGGAAACGCCTGGTATCTTTATAGTCCTGTCGGGTTTCGCCACC
TCTGACTTGAGCGTCGATTTTTGTGATGCTCGTCAGGGGGGCGGAGCCTATGGAAAAACGCCAGCAACGC
GGCCTTTTTACGGTTCCTGGCCTTTTGCTGGCCTTTTGCTCACATGTTCTTTCCTGCGTTATCCCCTGAT
TCTGTGGATAACCGTATTACCGCCTTTGAGTGAGCTGATACCGCTCGCCGCAGCCGAACGACCGAGCGCA
GCGAGTCAGTGAGCGAGGAAGCGGAAGAGCGCCCAATACGCAAACCGCCTCTCCCCGCGCGTTGGCCGAT
TCATTAATGCAGCTGGCACGACAGGTTTCCCGACTGGAAAGCGGGCAGTGAGCGCAACGCAATTAATGTG
AGTTAGCTCACTCATTAGGCACCCCAGGCTTTACACTTTATGCTTCCGGCTCGTATGTTGTGTGGAATTG
TGAGCGGATAACAATTTCACACAGGAAACAGCTATGACCATGATTACGCCAAGCGCGCAATTAACCCTCA
CTAAAGGGAACAAAAGCTGGAGCTGCAAGC
Features (pLannotate 1.2.2; 31 found; start..end, strand, type, name):
      5..231     +  promoter       RSV promoter: Rous sarcoma virus enhancer/promoter
    232..412     +  LTR            5' LTR (truncated): truncated 5' long terminal repeat (LTR) from HIV-1
    459..584     +  misc_feature   HIV-1 Ψ: packaging signal of human immunodeficiency virus type 1
    568..931     +  CDS            HIV-1 gag (fragment): gag protein from human immunodeficiency virus 1; gag
   1077..1310    +  misc_feature   RRE: The Rev response element (RRE) of HIV-1 allows for Rev-dependent mRNA export from the nucleus to the cytoplasm.
   1687..1713    +  CDS            Rev (fragment): human immunodeficiency virus 1 (HIV-1) Rev protein; rev; enhances nuclear export of unspliced and incompletely spliced viral mRNAs
   1720..1743    +  promoter       SV40 promoter (fragment): SV40 early promoter
   1744..1815    +  promoter       SV40 promoter (fragment): SV40 enhancer and early promoter
   1839..1974    +  rep_origin     SV40 ori: SV40 origin of replication
   2020..2616    +  CDS            PuroR (fragment): puromycin N-acetyltransferase; pac from Streptomyces; confers resistance to puromycin
   2665..2782    +  misc_feature   cPPT/CTS: central polypurine tract and central termination sequence of HIV-1
   2847..2913    +  CDS            small t antigen (fragment): SV40 (simian virus 40) small t antigen
   2920..4098    +  promoter       EF-1α promoter: strong constitutive promoter for human elongation factor EF-1α
   4115..5362    +  CDS            KLF15: KLF15_HUMAN - Also known as KKLF. Experimental evidence at protein level: Swiss-Prot protein existence level 1. Transcriptional regulator that binds to the GA element of the CLCNKA promoter. Binds to the KCNIP2 promoter and regulates KCNIP2 circadian expression in the heart (By similarity). Is a repressor of CCN2 expression, involved in the control of cardiac fibrosis. It is also involved in the control of cardiac hypertrophy acting through the inhibition of MEF2A and GATA4 (By similarity). Involved in podocyte differentiation (By similarity). Inhibits MYOCD activity. Is a negative regulator o
   5378..5431    +  promoter       U6 promoter (fragment): RNA polymerase III promoter for human U6 snRNA
   5473..6061    +  misc_feature   WPRE: woodchuck hepatitis virus posttranscriptional regulatory element
   6112..6131    +  misc_feature   cPPT/CTS (fragment): central polypurine tract and central termination sequence of HIV-1
   6133..6366    +  LTR            3' LTR (ΔU3): self-inactivating 3' long terminal repeat (LTR) from HIV-1
   6444..6565    +  polyA_signal   SV40 poly(A) signal: SV40 polyadenylation signal
   6605..6740    +  rep_origin     SV40 ori: SV40 origin of replication
   6761..6779    -  promoter       T7 promoter: promoter for bacteriophage T7 RNA polymerase
   6787..6942    +  CDS            lacZα (fragment): LacZα fragment of β-galactosidase; lacZ fragment
   6947..7375    +  rep_origin     f1 ori (sequence partly withheld): f1 bacteriophage origin of replication; arrow indicates direction of (+) strand synthesis
   7428..7532    +  promoter       AmpR promoter: bla
   7533..8393    +  CDS            AmpR: β-lactamase; bla; confers resistance to ampicillin, carbenicillin, and related antibiotics
   8564..9152    +  rep_origin     ori: high-copy-number ColE1/pMB1/pBR322/pUC origin of replication
   9335..9427    +  CDS            lacI (fragment): lac repressor; lacI; The lac repressor binds to the lac operator to inhibit transcription in E. coli. This inhibition can be relieved by adding lactose or isopropyl-β-D-thiogalactopyranoside (IPTG).
   9440..9461    +  protein_bind   CAP binding site: CAP binding activates transcription in the presence of cAMP. E. coli catabolite activator protein
   9476..9506    +  promoter       lac promoter: promoter for the E. coli lac operon
   9514..9530    +  protein_bind   lac operator: The lac repressor binds to the lac operator to inhibit transcription in E. coli. This inhibition can be relieved by adding lactose or isopropyl-β-D-thiogalactopyranoside (IPTG). lac repressor encoded by lacI
   9575..9593    +  promoter       T3 promoter: promoter for bacteriophage T3 RNA polymerase
