[The description below was written by a language model from this plasmid's Addgene catalogue record and pLannotate feature annotations shown in this document.]
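Description:
TFORF1326 is a lentiviral mammalian expression plasmid built on the pLX_TRC317 backbone from the Broad Institute Genetic Perturbation Platform. It carries the human transcription factor KLF15 (also called KKLF) as a synthesized open reading frame. It belongs to a barcoded transcription factor ORF collection in which each clone has a unique 24-bp barcode, so individual factors can be identified by sequencing in pooled overexpression screens. The barcode is not annotated as a separate feature in the table, and its exact position is not stated. In bacteria the plasmid replicates from a high-copy ColE1/pUC-type origin and is selected with ampicillin through the bla gene. An f1 origin and remnants of a lac/T3/T7 cloning region are also present. The depositor notes that the plasmid can recombine, a common concern with LTR-containing vectors.

The transfer cassette has a third-generation layout. An RSV promoter drives a truncated HIV-1 5' LTR, followed by the Ψ packaging signal with a gag fragment and the Rev response element for Rev-dependent export of genomic RNA. A self-inactivating ΔU3 3' LTR and an SV40 polyadenylation signal close the cassette. Between the LTRs, an SV40 early promoter/origin region drives puromycin N-acetyltransferase for selection of transduced cells. A cPPT/CTS element, which aids nuclear import of the reverse-transcribed genome, sits between the two expression units. Downstream, the constitutive EF-1α promoter drives the KLF15 coding sequence, and a WPRE after the ORF enhances transcript stability and expression. Short annotated fragments of the U6 promoter, small t antigen and Rev are probably residual or linker sequences rather than functional parts. The construct is intended for stable KLF15 overexpression, for example in directed-differentiation screens.
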