Addgene plasmid #141811: TFORF1326
Purpose: Lentiviral vector for overexpressing transcription factor ORFs with unique 24-bp barcodes. Barcodes facilitate identification of transcription factors in pooled screens.
Depositing lab: Feng Zhang. Depositing organization: Broad Institute. Publication: A transcription factor atlas of directed differentiation. Joung J, Ma S, Tay T, Geiger-Schuller KR, Kirchgatterer PC, Verdine VK, Guo B, Arias-Garcia MA, Allen WE, Singh A, Kuksenko O, Abudayyeh OO, Gootenberg JS, Fu Z, Macrae RK, Buenrostro JD, Regev A, Zhang F. Cell. 2023 Jan 5;186(1):209-229.e26. doi: 10.1016/j.cell.2022.11.026. PubMed 36608654.
Backbone
  Vector backbone: pLX_TRC317
  Backbone manufacturer: Broad Institute Genetic Perturbation Platform
  Backbone size w/o insert (bp): 8264
  Vector type: Mammalian Expression, Lentiviral
  Selectable markers: Puromycin
Growth in bacteria
  Bacterial resistance: Ampicillin, 100 μg/mL
  Growth temperature: 37°C
  Growth strain: NEB Stable
  Copy number: High Copy
Gene/Insert
  Gene/Insert name: KLF15
  Species: H. sapiens (human)
  Insert size (bp): 1352
  Entrez Gene: KLF15 (a.k.a. KKLF)
  Promoter: EF1a
  Cloning method: Unknown
  Sequencing primers: 5′ GGGTGGAGACTGAAGTTAGGCCAG; 3′ CACATAGCGTAAAAGGAGCAACATAG
Terms and licenses: Academic/Nonprofit Terms; Industry Terms: Not Available to Industry
Depositor comments: NM_014079,XM_005247400,ENST00000296233 . The transcription factor ORF portion of this plasmid was synthesized by Genewiz. Please test multiple small colonies in case of plasmid recombination. To make this collection available in a timely manner, a portion of this collection was not fully sequenced by Addgene. If an Addgene verified full plasmid sequence is not available, please contact us prior to placing an order to request the full sequence.
How to cite: TFORF1326 was a gift from Feng Zhang (Addgene plasmid # 141811 ; http://n2t.net/addgene:141811 ; RRID:Addgene_141811)
