>Addgene plasmid #141811 | TFORF1326 | depositor partial sequence | sequence record 277570 | Insert
ACCGCCACCATGGTGGACCACTTACTTCCAGTGGACGAGAACTTCTCGTCGCCAAAATGCCCAGTTGGGT
ATCTGGGTGATAGGCTGGTTGGCCGGCGGGCATATCACATGCTGCCCTCACCCGTCTCTGAAGATGACAG
CGATGCCTCCAGCCCCTGCTCCTGTTCCAGTCCCGACTCTCAAGCCCTCTGCTCCTGCTATGGTGGAGGC
CTGGGCACCGAGAGCCAGGACAGCATCTTGGACTTCCTATTGTCCCAGGCCACGCTGGGCAGTGGCGGGG
GCAGCGGCAGTAGCATTGGGGCCAGCAGTGGCCCCGTGGCCTGGGGGCCCTGGCGAAGGGCAGCGGCCCC
TGTGAAGGGGGAGCATTTCTGCTTGCCCGAGTTTCCTTTGGGTGATCCTGATGACGTCCCACGGCCCTTC
CAGCCTACCCTGGAGGAGATTGAAGAGTTTCTGGAGGAGAACATGGAGCCTGGAGTCAAGGAGGTCCCTG
AGGGCAACAGCAAGGACTTGGATGCCTGCAGCCAGCTCTCAGCTGGGCCACACAAGAGCCACCTCCATCC
TGGGTCCAGCGGGAGAGAGCGCTGTTCCCCTCCACCAGGTGGTGCCAGTGCAGGAGGTGCCCAGGGCCCA
GGTGGGGGCCCCACGCCTGATGGCCCCATCCCAGTGTTGCTGCAGATCCAGCCCGTGCCTGTGAAGCAGG
AATCGGGCACAGGGCCTGCCTCCCCTGGGCAAGCCCCAGAGAATGTCAAGGTTGCCCAGCTCCTGGTCAA
CATCCAGGGGCAGACCTTCGCACTCGTGCCCCAGGTGGTACCCTCCTCCAACTTGAACCTGCCCTCCAAG
TTTGTGCGCATTGCCCCTGTGCCCATTGCCGCCAAGCCTGTTGGATCGGGACCCCTGGGGCCTGGCCCTG
CCGGTCTCCTCATGGGCCAGAAGTTCCCCAAGAACCCAGCCGCAGAACTCATCAAAATGCACAAATGTAC
TTTCCCTGGCTGCAGCAAGATGTACACCAAAAGCAGCCACCTCAAGGCCCACCTGCGCCGGCACACGGGT
GAGAAGCCCTTCGCCTGCACCTGGCCAGGCTGCGGCTGGAGGTTCTCGCGCTCTGACGAGCTGTCGCGGC
ACAGGCGCTCGCACTCAGGTGTGAAGCCGTACCAGTGTCCTGTGTGCGAGAAGAAGTTCGCGCGGAGCGA
CCACCTCTCCAAGCACATCAAGGTGCACCGCTTCCCGCGGAGCAGCCGCTCCGTGCGCTCCGTGAACTAG
TAATGAACTAGTCCGTAACTTGAAAGTATTTCGATTTCTTGGCTTTATATATCTTGTGGAAAGGACGACC
TTCAACCCGAGATGACGTCCCG
