>Addgene plasmid #141811 | TFORF1326 | depositor partial sequence | sequence record 277571 | Barcode
CCTTCAACCCGAGATGACGTCCCG
